Addgene plasmid #55326: mTagBFP2-SSTR3-N-17
Purpose: Localization: Cilium, Excitation: 399, Emission: 456
Depositing lab: Michael Davidson. Depositing organization: Florida State University, Tallahassee. Publication: An enhanced monomeric blue fluorescent protein with the high chemical stability of the chromophore. Subach OM, Cranfill PJ, Davidson MW, Verkhusha VV. PLoS One. 2011;6(12):e28674. Epub 2011 Dec 8. 10.1371/journal.pone.0028674 PubMed 22174863.
Backbone
  Vector backbone: mTagBFP2-N1
  Backbone size w/o insert (bp): 4750
  Vector type: Mammalian Expression
  Selectable markers: Neomycin (select with G418)
Growth in bacteria
  Bacterial resistance: Kanamycin, 50 μg/mL
  Growth temperature: 37°C
  Growth strain: DH5alpha
  Copy number: High Copy
Gene/Insert
  Gene/Insert name: SSTR3 (alt name: NM_009218.3)
  Species: M. musculus (mouse)
  Mutation: A270V in SSTR3
  Promoter: CMV
  Tag / fusion protein: mTagBFP2 (C terminal on backbone)
  Cloning method: Unknown
  Sequencing primers: 5′ CMV-F; 3′ SV40pA-R
Terms and licenses: Academic/Nonprofit Terms; Industry Terms
Depositor comments: . Excitation = 399; Emission = 456 ; Addgene sequencing results find 1 extra amino acid in linker region (V442ins)
How to cite: mTagBFP2-SSTR3-N-17 was a gift from Michael Davidson (Addgene plasmid # 55326 ; http://n2t.net/addgene:55326 ; RRID:Addgene_55326)
