[The description below was written by a language model from this plasmid's Addgene catalogue record.]
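Description:
mTagBFP2-SSTR3-N-17 is a mammalian expression plasmid built on the mTagBFP2-N1 backbone (about 4.75 kb without insert), an N1-style fusion vector in which a gene of interest is placed upstream of the fluorescent protein coding sequence. It is propagated in E. coli as a high-copy plasmid under kanamycin selection, and it carries a neomycin resistance marker that allows G418 selection of stably transfected mammalian cells. The record does not include a feature table, so the origin of replication and the polyadenylation elements are not explicitly listed, although the use of an SV40 polyA reverse sequencing primer suggests an SV40 polyadenylation signal downstream of the fusion.

The payload is mouse somatostatin receptor 3 (SSTR3) expressed from the CMV promoter and fused at its C terminus to mTagBFP2, an enhanced monomeric blue fluorescent protein with excitation at 399 nm and emission at 456 nm. The "N-17" in the name probably refers to the length of the linker joining receptor and fluorophore, though the record does not define it. Repository sequencing found one additional amino acid in the linker region (a valine insertion at position 442). The SSTR3 coding sequence also carries an A270V substitution. The stated localization of the fusion is the cilium, so the construct serves as a blue fluorescent ciliary marker for imaging in transfected mammalian cells. The blue emission could allow it to be combined with green or red reporters in multicolour experiments.
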