>Addgene plasmid #55326 | mTagBFP2-SSTR3-N-17 | depositor partial sequence | sequence record 85731 | insert sequence
AACGTCAGATCCGCTAGCGCTACCGGACTCAGATCTCGAGACCGCCATGGCCACTGTTACCTATCCTTCA
TCTGAGCCTACGACCTTGGACCCTGGGAACGCATCCTCGACCTGGCCCCTGGATACCACCCTGGGGAACA
CATCCGCTGGCGCTAGCCTGACAGGCCTGGCTGTCAGTGGCATCTTGATCTCTCTGGTGTACCTGGTGGT
GTGCGTGGTGGGTTTGCTGGGCAACTCGCTGGTGATCTACGTGGTCCTGCGGCACACGTCCAGCCCATCA
GTGACCAGTGTCTATATCCTCAACCTGGCTCTGGCTGATGAGCTCTTCATGCTAGGGCTACCCTTCCTGG
CTGCTCAGAACGCCCTGTCCTACTGGCCCTTCGGATCTCTCATGTGCCGTCTGGTCATGGCCGTGGATGG
CATCAACCAGTTCACCAGCATCTTCTGCCTCACCGTCATGAGTGTGGACCGCTATCTGGCTGTGGTGCAC
CCCACACGCTCAGCCCGCTGGCGCACGGCACCAGTGGCTCGCACGGTCAGTGCAGCTGTCTGGGTGGCCT
CGGCTGTGGTGGTGCTGCCTGTGGTTGTGTTCTCAGGAGTGCCCCGGGGCATGAGCACGTGCCACATGCA
GTGGCCAGAGCCAGCGGCTGCCTGGCGAACAGCCTTCATCATCTACACGGCCGCACTGGGCTTCTTTGGG
CCCCTGCTGGTCATCTGCTTGTGCTACTTGCTCATTGTGGTAAAGGTGCGGTCGACCACCCGGCGGGTGC
GGGCGCCCTCGTGTCAGTGGGTACAGGCACCCGCATGCCAGCGGCGACGCCGCTCTGAGCGCAGGGTCAC
ACGCATGGTGGTGGCCGTGGTGGCACTCTTCGTCCTCTGCTGGATGCCTTTCTATCTGCTCAACATCGTC
AATGTGGTGTGCCCGCTGCCGGAGGAGCCCGCCTTCTTCGGCCTCTACTTCCTGGTGGTGGCGCTGCCCT
ACGCCAACAGCTGCGCAAACCCCATCCTCTACGGCTTCCTCTCCTACCGCTTCAAGCAGGGCTTTCGCAG
GATCCTGCTAAGACCATCACGTCGCATTCGGAGCCAGGAGCCAGGGTCGGGACCTCCAGAGAAGACTGAA
GAGGAGGAGGATGAAGAAGAAGAAGAGAGAAGGGAAGAGGAGGAGCGGAGGATGCAGAGAGGGCAGGAGA
TGAACGGGAGGCTCAGTCAGATCGCACAGGCTGGCACTAGTGGACAACAGCCACGGCCCTGCACAGGGAC
TGCTAAGGAGCAGCAGCTTCTGCCCCAGGAGGCCACAGCTGGGGACAAGGCCAGCACACTGAGCCATCTG
GGAATTCTGCAGTCGACGGTACCGCGGGCCCGGGATCCACCGGTCGCCACCATGGTGTCTAAGGGCGAAG
AGCTGATTAAGGAGAACATGCACATGAAGCTGTACATGGAGGGCACCGTGGACAACCATCACTTCAAGTG
CACATCCGAGGGCGAAGGCAAGCCCTACGAGGGCACCCAGACCATGAGAATCAAGGTGGTCGAGGGCGGC
CCTCTCCCCTTCGCCTTCGACATCCTGGCTACTAGCTTCCTCTACGGCAGCAAGACCTTCATCAACCACA
CCCAGGGCATCCCCGACTTCTTCAAGCAGTCCTTCCCTGAGGGCTTCACATGGGAGAGAGTCACCACATA
CGAAGACGGGGGCGTGCTGACCGCTACCCAGGACACCAGCCTCCAGGACGGCTGCCTCATCTACAACGTC
AAGATCAGAGGGGTGAACTTCACATCCAACGGCCCTGTGATGCAGAAGAAAACACTCGGCTGGGAGGCCT
TCACCGAGACGCTGTACCCCGCTGACGGCGGCCTGGAAGGCAGAAACGACATGGCCCTGAAGCTCGTGGG
CGGGAGCCATCTGATCGCAAACGCCAAGACCACATATAGATCCAAGAAACCCGCTAAGAACCTCAAGATG
CCTGGCGTCTACTATGTGGACTACAGACTGGAAAGAATCAAGGAGGCCAACAACGAGACCTACGTCGAGC
AGCACGAGGTGGCAGTGGCCAGATACTGCGACCTCCCTAGCAAACTGGGGCACAAGCTTAATTAAGCGGC
CGCGACTCTAGATCATAATCAGCCATACCA
