>Addgene plasmid #55326 | mTagBFP2-SSTR3-N-17 | addgene partial sequence | sequence record 100089 | mTagBFP-R 5'-gtgccctccatgtacagctt-3'
CTTAGACACCATGGTGGCGACCGGTGGATCCCGGGCCCGCGGTACCGTCGACTGCAGAATTCCCAGATGG
CTCAGTGTGCTGGCCTTGTCCCCAGCTGTGGCCTCCTGGGGCAGAAGCTGCTGCTCCTTAGCAGTCCCTG
TGCAGGGCCGTGGCTGTTGTCCACTAGTGCCAGCCTGTGCGATCTGACTGAGCCTCCCGTTCATCTCCTG
CCCTCTCTGCATCCTCCGCTCCTCCTCTTCCCTTCTCTCTTCTTCTTCTTCATCCTCCTCCTCTTCAGTC
TTCTCTGGAGGTCCCGACCCTGGCTCCTGGCTCCGAATGCGACGTGATGGTCTTAGCAGGATCCTGCGAA
AGCCCTGCTTGAAGCGGTAGGAGAGGAAGCCGTAGAGGATGGGGTTTGCGCAGCTGTTGGCGTAGGGCAG
CGCCACCACCAGGAAGTAGAGGCCGAAGAAGGCGGGCTCCTCCGGCAGCGGGCACACCACATTGACGATG
TTGAGCAGATAGAAAGGCATCCAGCAGAGGACGAAGAGTGCCACCACGGCCACCACCATGCGTGTGACCC
TGCGCTCAGAGCGGCGTCGCCGCTGGCATGCGGGTGCCTGTACCCACTGACACGAGGGCGCCCGCACCCG
CCGGGTGGTCGACCGCACCTTTACCACAATGAGCAAGTAGCACAAGCAGATGACCAGCAGGGGCCCAAAG
AAGCCCAGTGCGGCCGTGTAGATGATGAAGGCTGTTCGCCAGGCAGCCGCTGGCTCTGGCCACTGCATGT
GGCACGTGCTCATGCCCCGGGGCACTCCTGAGAACACAACCACAGGCAGCACCACCACAGCCGAGGCCAC
CCAGACAGCTGCACTGACCGTGCGAGCCACTGGTGCCGTGCGCCAGCGG
